Addgene plasmid #79807: pET15bHis6Tnp
Purpose: Transform BL21 Gold(DE3) to induce the expression of HisTnp hyperactive mutations
Depositing lab: Keji Zhao. Depositing organization: National Heart, Lung, and Blood Institute (NHLBI). Publication: Trac-looping measures genome structure and chromatin accessibility. Lai B, Tang Q, Jin W, Hu G, Wangsa D, Cui K, Stanton BZ, Ren G, Ding Y, Zhao M, Liu S, Song J, Ried T, Zhao K. Nat Methods. 2018 Sep;15(9):741-747. doi: 10.1038/s41592-018-0107-y. Epub 2018 Aug 27. PubMed 30150754.
Backbone
  Vector backbone: pET15b
  Vector type: Bacterial Expression
Growth in bacteria
  Bacterial resistance: Ampicillin, 100 μg/mL
  Growth temperature: 37°C
  Growth strain: DH5alpha
  Copy number: Unknown
Gene/Insert
  Gene/Insert name: His6Tnp (alt name: Tn5 transposase)
  Insert size (bp): 1503
  Tag / fusion protein: His (N terminal on insert)
Terms and licenses: Academic/Nonprofit Terms; Industry Terms: Not Available to Industry
How to cite: pET15bHis6Tnp was a gift from Keji Zhao (Addgene plasmid # 79807 ; http://n2t.net/addgene:79807 ; RRID:Addgene_79807)
