[The description below was written by a language model from this plasmid's Addgene catalogue record and pLannotate feature annotations shown in this document.]
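Description:
pET15bHis6Tnp is a bacterial expression plasmid built on the pET15b backbone for IPTG-inducible production of His-tagged Tn5 transposase in E. coli. The sequenced record is about 7.1 kb and carries the usual pBR322-derived maintenance elements: a ColE1/pMB1-type origin together with the rop gene and bom region, and a β-lactamase gene with its own promoter for ampicillin selection. Several short fragments annotated as tetracycline-resistance sequence, along with a tet promoter, are remnants of the pBR322 lineage rather than a functional marker.

The expression cassette lies on the reverse strand and spans the numbering origin. A T7 promoter is followed by a lac operator and the T7 gene 10 ribosome binding site. The coding region then begins with a short segment annotated as a fragment of a 6xHis-containing composite tag, which is consistent with the N-terminal His tag listed in the catalogue, followed by a thrombin cleavage site and the Tn5 transposase (tnpA) reading frame. A T7 terminator closes the unit. A small fragment matching a T7 gene 10-derived solubility tag is annotated between the transposase and the terminator and is probably residual vector sequence. The plasmid's own lacI gene supplies repressor, keeping transcription off until induction in a host that provides T7 RNA polymerase.

According to the record, the plasmid is meant to be transformed into BL21 Gold(DE3) to express a hyperactive mutant form of the transposase, but the specific mutations are not listed. The His tag allows affinity purification, with the option of removing it by thrombin. The associated publication used the construct in a transposase-based method for measuring genome structure and chromatin accessibility.
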