Features (pLannotate 1.2.2; 21 found; start..end, strand, type, name):
     17..35      -  promoter       T7 promoter: promoter for bacteriophage T7 RNA polymerase
     57..336     +  CDS            TcR (fragment): tetracycline efflux protein; tet; confers resistance to tetracycline
    344..421     +  promoter       lacI promoter: lacI
    422..1504    +  CDS            lacI: lac repressor; lacI; The lac repressor binds to the lac operator to inhibit transcription in E. coli. This inhibition can be relieved by adding lactose or isopropyl-β-D-thiogalactopyranoside (IPTG).
   1517..1538    +  protein_bind   CAP binding site: CAP binding activates transcription in the presence of cAMP. E. coli catabolite activator protein
   1553..2177    +  CDS            TcR (fragment): tetracycline efflux protein; tet; confers resistance to tetracycline
   2419..2799    -  CDS            YPB1_ECOLX: Protein predicted: Swiss-Prot protein existence level 4. From Escherichia coli.
   2816..3007    +  CDS            rop: Rop protein, which maintains plasmids at low copy number; rop
   3109..3248    +  misc_feature   bom: basis of mobility region from pBR322
   3434..4022    -  rep_origin     ori: high-copy-number ColE1/pMB1/pBR322/pUC origin of replication
   4182..5042    -  CDS            AmpR: β-lactamase; bla; confers resistance to ampicillin, carbenicillin, and related antibiotics
   5043..5147    -  promoter       AmpR promoter: bla
   5260..5288    +  promoter       tet promoter: E. coli promoter for tetracycline efflux protein gene
   5336..5440    +  CDS            TcR (fragment): tetracycline efflux protein; tet; confers resistance to tetracycline
   5463..5510    -  terminator     T7 terminator: transcription terminator for bacteriophage T7 RNA polymerase
   5518..5567    -  CDS            SET1 (fragment): solubility-enhancement tag derived from T7 phage gene 10B
   5584..7011    -  CDS            tnpA: TN5P_ECOLX - Also known as tnp. Experimental evidence at protein level: Swiss-Prot protein existence level 1. Mediates transposition of transposon Tn5 by a 'cut and paste' mechanism. First, the monomeric transposase binds the 19 bp inverted DNA repeats flanking the transposon. Then, dimerization of the DNA- bound transposase creates a synaptic DNA complex. After nicking of the first DNA strand, excision of the transposon proceeds through a series of intermediates. The transposase then mediates the insertion of the transposon at a new site by strand transfer. The activity of the wild- type tran
   7027..7044    -  CDS            thrombin site: thrombin recognition and cleavage site
   7055..7071    -  CDS            capTEV™ (fragment): composite tag for in vivo biotinylation, TEV protease cleavage, and 6xHis tagging
   7090..7112    -  RBS            RBS: efficient ribosome binding site from bacteriophage T7 gene 10 (Olins and Rangwala, 1989)
   7127..16      -  protein_bind   lac operator (across the origin): The lac repressor binds to the lac operator to inhibit transcription in E. coli. This inhibition can be relieved by adding lactose or isopropyl-β-D-thiogalactopyranoside (IPTG). lac repressor encoded by lacI
>Addgene plasmid #79807 | pET15bHis6Tnp | addgene full sequence | sequence record 197670 | Addgene NGS Result
ATCCGCTCACAATTCCCCTATAGTGAGTCGTATTAATTTCGCGGGATCGAGATCTCGATCCTCTACGCCG
GACGCATCGTGGCCGGCATCACCGGCGCCACAGGTGCGGTTGCTGGCGCCTATATCGCCGACATCACCGA
TGGGGAAGATCGGGCTCGCCACTTCGGGCTCATGAGCGCTTGTTTCGGCGTGGGTATGGTGGCAGGCCCC
GTGGCCGGGGGACTGTTGGGCGCCATCTCCTTGCATGCACCATTCCTTGCGGCGGCGGTGCTCAACGGCC
TCAACCTACTACTGGGCTGCTTCCTAATGCAGGAGTCGCATAAGGGAGAGCGTCGAGATCCCGGACACCA
TCGAATGGCGCAAAACCTTTCGCGGTATGGCATGATAGCGCCCGGAAGAGAGTCAATTCAGGGTGGTGAA
TGTGAAACCAGTAACGTTATACGATGTCGCAGAGTATGCCGGTGTCTCTTATCAGACCGTTTCCCGCGTG
GTGAACCAGGCCAGCCACGTTTCTGCGAAAACGCGGGAAAAAGTGGAAGCGGCGATGGCGGAGCTGAATT
ACATTCCCAACCGCGTGGCACAACAACTGGCGGGCAAACAGTCGTTGCTGATTGGCGTTGCCACCTCCAG
TCTGGCCCTGCACGCGCCGTCGCAAATTGTCGCGGCGATTAAATCTCGCGCCGATCAACTGGGTGCCAGC
GTGGTGGTGTCGATGGTAGAACGAAGCGGCGTCGAAGCCTGTAAAGCGGCGGTGCACAATCTTCTCGCGC
AACGCGTCAGTGGGCTGATCATTAACTATCCGCTGGATGACCAGGATGCCATTGCTGTGGAAGCTGCCTG
CACTAATGTTCCGGCGTTATTTCTTGATGTCTCTGACCAGACACCCATCAACAGTATTATTTTCTCCCAT
GAAGACGGTACGCGACTGGGCGTGGAGCATCTGGTCGCATTGGGTCACCAGCAAATCGCGCTGTTAGCGG
GCCCATTAAGTTCTGTCTCGGCGCGTCTGCGTCTGGCTGGCTGGCATAAATATCTCACTCGCAATCAAAT
TCAGCCGATAGCGGAACGGGAAGGCGACTGGAGTGCCATGTCCGGTTTTCAACAAACCATGCAAATGCTG
AATGAGGGCATCGTTCCCACTGCGATGCTGGTTGCCAACGATCAGATGGCGCTGGGCGCAATGCGCGCCA
TTACCGAGTCCGGGCTGCGCGTTGGTGCGGATATCTCGGTAGTGGGATACGACGATACCGAAGACAGCTC
ATGTTATATCCCGCCGTTAACCACCATCAAACAGGATTTTCGCCTGCTGGGGCAAACCAGCGTGGACCGC
TTGCTGCAACTCTCTCAGGGCCAGGCGGTGAAGGGCAATCAGCTGTTGCCCGTCTCACTGGTGAAAAGAA
AAACCACCCTGGCGCCCAATACGCAAACCGCCTCTCCCCGCGCGTTGGCCGATTCATTAATGCAGCTGGC
ACGACAGGTTTCCCGACTGGAAAGCGGGCAGTGAGCGCAACGCAATTAATGTAAGTTAGCTCACTCATTA
GGCACCGGGATCTCGACCGATGCCCTTGAGAGCCTTCAACCCAGTCAGCTCCTTCCGGTGGGCGCGGGGC
ATGACTATCGTCGCCGCACTTATGACTGTCTTCTTTATCATGCAACTCGTAGGACAGGTGCCGGCAGCGC
TCTGGGTCATTTTCGGCGAGGACCGCTTTCGCTGGAGCGCGACGATGATCGGCCTGTCGCTTGCGGTATT
CGGAATCTTGCACGCCCTCGCTCAAGCCTTCGTCACTGGTCCCGCCACCAAACGTTTCGGCGAGAAGCAG
GCCATTATCGCCGGCATGGCGGCCGACGCGCTGGGCTACGTCTTGCTGGCGTTCGCGACGCGAGGCTGGA
TGGCCTTCCCCATTATGATTCTTCTCGCTTCCGGCGGCATCGGGATGCCCGCGTTGCAGGCCATGCTGTC
CAGGCAGGTAGATGACGACCATCAGGGACAGCTTCAAGGATCGCTCGCGGCTCTTACCAGCCTAACTTCG
ATCATTGGACCGCTGATCGTCACGGCGATTTATGCCGCCTCGGCGAGCACATGGAACGGGTTGGCATGGA
TTGTAGGCGCCGCCCTATACCTTGTCTGCCTCCCCGCGTTGCGTCGCGGTGCATGGAGCCGGGCCACCTC
GACCTGAATGGAAGCCGGCGGCACCTCGCTAACGGATTCACCACTCCAAGAATTGGAGCCAATCAATTCT
TGCGGAGAACTGTGAATGCGCAAACCAACCCTTGGCAGAACATATCCATCGCGTCCGCCATCTCCAGCAG
CCGCACGCGGCGCATCTCGGGCAGCGTTGGGTCCTGGCCACGGGTGCGCATGATCGTGCTCCTGTCGTTG
AGGACCCGGCTAGGCTGGCGGGGTTGCCTTACTGGTTAGCAGAATGAATCACCGATACGCGAGCGAACGT
GAAGCGACTGCTGCTGCAAAACGTCTGCGACCTGAGCAACAACATGAATGGTCTTCGGTTTCCGTGTTTC
GTAAAGTCTGGAAACGCGGAAGTCAGCGCCCTGCACCATTATGTTCCGGATCTGCATCGCAGGATGCTGC
TGGCTACCCTGTGGAACACCTACATCTGTATTAACGAAGCGCTGGCATTGACCCTGAGTGATTTTTCTCT
GGTCCCGCCGCATCCATACCGCCAGTTGTTTACCCTCACAACGTTCCAGTAACCGGGCATGTTCATCATC
AGTAACCCGTATCGTGAGCATCCTCTCTCGTTTCATCGGTATCATTACCCCCATGAACAGAAATCCCCCT
TACACGGAGGCATCAGTGACCAAACAGGAAAAAACCGCCCTTAACATGGCCCGCTTTATCAGAAGCCAGA
CATTAACGCTTCTGGAGAAACTCAACGAGCTGGACGCGGATGAACAGGCAGACATCTGTGAATCGCTTCA
CGACCACGCTGATGAGCTTTACCGCAGCTGCCTCGCGCGTTTCGGTGATGACGGTGAAAACCTCTGACAC
ATGCAGCTCCCGGAGACGGTCACAGCTTGTCTGTAAGCGGATGCCGGGAGCAGACAAGCCCGTCAGGGCG
CGTCAGCGGGTGTTGGCGGGTGTCGGGGCGCAGCCATGACCCAGTCACGTAGCGATAGCGGAGTGTATAC
TGGCTTAACTATGCGGCATCAGAGCAGATTGTACTGAGAGTGCACCATTGCGGTGTGAAATACCGCACAG
ATGCGTAAGGAGAAAATACCGCATCAGGCGCTCTTCCGCTTCCTCGCTCACTGACTCGCTGCGCTCGGTC
GTTCGGCTGCGGCGAGCGGTATCAGCTCACTCAAAGGCGGTAATACGGTTATCCACAGAATCAGGGGATA
ACGCAGGAAAGAACATGTGAGCAAAAGGCCAGCAAAAGGCCAGGAACCGTAAAAAGGCCGCGTTGCTGGC
GTTTTTCCATAGGCTCCGCCCCCCTGACGAGCATCACAAAAATCGACGCTCAAGTCAGAGGTGGCGAAAC
CCGACAGGACTATAAAGATACCAGGCGTTTCCCCCTGGAAGCTCCCTCGTGCGCTCTCCTGTTCCGACCC
TGCCGCTTACCGGATACCTGTCCGCCTTTCTCCCTTCGGGAAGCGTGGCGCTTTCTCATAGCTCACGCTG
TAGGTATCTCAGTTCGGTGTAGGTCGTTCGCTCCAAGCTGGGCTGTGTGCACGAACCCCCCGTTCAGCCC
GACCGCTGCGCCTTATCCGGTAACTATCGTCTTGAGTCCAACCCGGTAAGACACGACTTATCGCCACTGG
CAGCAGCCACTGGTAACAGGATTAGCAGAGCGAGGTATGTAGGCGGTGCTACAGAGTTCTTGAAGTGGTG
GCCTAACTACGGCTACACTAGAAGGACAGTATTTGGTATCTGCGCTCTGCTGAAGCCAGTTACCTTCGGA
AAAAGAGTTGGTAGCTCTTGATCCGGCAAACAAACCACCGCTGGTAGCGGTGGTTTTTTTGTTTGCAAGC
AGCAGATTACGCGCAGAAAAAAAGGATCTCAAGAAGATCCTTTGATCTTTTCTACGGGGTCTGACGCTCA
GTGGAACGAAAACTCACGTTAAGGGATTTTGGTCATGAGATTATCAAAAAGGATCTTCACCTAGATCCTT
TTGCGGCCGCAAATCAATCTAAAGTATATATGAGTAAACTTGGTCTGACAGTTACCAATGCTTAATCAGT
GAGGCACCTATCTCAGCGATCTGTCTATTTCGTTCATCCATAGTTGCCTGACTCCCCGTCGTGTAGATAA
CTACGATACGGGAGGGCTTACCATCTGGCCCCAGTGCTGCAATGATACCGCGAGACCCACGCTCACCGGC
TCCAGATTTATCAGCAATAAACCAGCCAGCCGGAAGGGCCGAGCGCAGAAGTGGTCCTGCAACTTTATCC
GCCTCCATCCAGTCTATTAATTGTTGCCGGGAAGCTAGAGTAAGTAGTTCGCCAGTTAATAGTTTGCGCA
ACGTTGTTGCCATTGCTGCAGGCATCGTGGTGTCACGCTCGTCGTTTGGTATGGCTTCATTCAGCTCCGG
TTCCCAACGATCAAGGCGAGTTACATGATCCCCCATGTTGTGCAAAAAAGCGGTTAGCTCCTTCGGTCCT
CCGATCGTTGTCAGAAGTAAGTTGGCCGCAGTGTTATCACTCATGGTTATGGCAGCACTGCATAATTCTC
TTACTGTCATGCCATCCGTAAGATGCTTTTCTGTGACTGGTGAGTACTCAACCAAGTCATTCTGAGAATA
GTGTATGCGGCGACCGAGTTGCTCTTGCCCGGCGTCAACACGGGATAATACCGCGCCACATAGCAGAACT
TTAAAAGTGCTCATCATTGGAAAACGTTCTTCGGGGCGAAAACTCTCAAGGATCTTACCGCTGTTGAGAT
CCAGTTCGATGTAACCCACTCGTGCACCCAACTGATCTTCAGCATCTTTTACTTTCACCAGCGTTTCTGG
GTGAGCAAAAACAGGAAGGCAAAATGCCGCAAAAAAGGGAATAAGGGCGACACGGAAATGTTGAATACTC
ATACTCTTCCTTTTTCAATATTATTGAAGCATTTATCAGGGTTATTGTCTCATGAGCGGATACATATTTG
AATGTATTTAGAAAAATAAACAAATAGGGGTTCCGCGCACATTTCCCCGAAAAGTGCCACCTGACGTCTA
AGAAACCATTATTATCATGACATTAACCTATAAAAATAGGCGTATCACGAGGCCCTTTCGTCTTCAAGAA
TTCTCATGTTTGACAGCTTATCATCGATAAGCTTTAATGCGGTAGTTTATCACAGTTAAATTGCTAACGC
AGTCAGGCACCGTGTATGAAATCTAACAATGCGCTCATCGTCATCCTCGGCACCGTCACCCTGGATGCTG
TAGGCATAGGCTTGGTTATGCCGGTACTGCCGGGCCTCTTGCGGGATATCCGGATATAGTTCCTCCTTTC
AGCAAAAAACCCCTCAAGACCCGTTTAGAGGCCCCAAGGGGTTATGCTAGTTATTGCTCAGCGGTGGCAG
CAGCCAACTCAGCTTCCTTTCGGGCTTTGTTAGCAGCCGGATCCTTATTAAAGGATCTTGATCCCCTGCG
CCATCAGATCCTTGGCGGCAAGAAAGCCATCCAGTTTACTTTGCAGGGCTTCCCAACCTTCCCAGAGGGC
GCCCCAGCTGGCAATTCCGGTTCGCTTGCTGTCCATAAAACCGCCCAGTCTAGCTATCGCCATGTAAGCC
CACTGCAAGCTACCTGCTTTCTCTTTGCGCTTGCGTTTTCCCTTGTCCAGATAGCCCAGTAGCTGACATT
CATCCGGGGTCAGCACCGTTTCTGCGGACTGGCTTTCTACGTGTTCCGCTTCCTTTAGCAGCCCTTGCGC
CCTGAGTGCTTGCGGCGGCGTGAAGCTTTCTCTGAGCTGTAACAGCCTGACCGCAACAAACGAGAGGATC
GAGACCATCCGCTCCAGATTATCCGGCTCCTCCATGCGTTGCCTCTCGGCTCCTGCTCCGGTTTTCCATG
CCTTATGGAACTCCTCGATCCGCCAGCGATGGGTATAAATGTCGATGACGCGCAAGGCTTGGGCTAGCGA
CTCGACCGGTTCGCTGGTCAGCAACAACCATTTCAACGGGGTCTCACCCTTGGGCGGGTTAATCTCCTCG
GCCAGCACCGCGTTGAGCGTGATATTCCCCTGTTTTAGCGTGATGCGCCCACTGCGCAGGCTCAAGCTCG
CCTTGCGGGCTGGTCGATTTTTACGTTTACCGCGTTTATCCACCACGCCCTTTTGCGGAATGCTGATCTG
ATAGCCACCCAACTCCGGTTGGTTCTTCAGATGGTCGTACAGATACAACCCAGACTCTACGTCCTTGCGT
GGGTGCTTGGAGCGCACCACGAAGCGCTCGTTATGCGCCAGTTTGTCCTGCAGATAAGCATGAATATCGG
CTTCGCGGTCACAGACCGCAATCACGTTGCTCATCATGCTGCCCATGCGTAACCGGCTAGTTGCGGCCGC
TGCCAGCCATTTGCCACTCTCCTTTTCATCCGCATCGGCAGGGTCATCCGGGCGCATCCACCACTCCTGA
TGCAGTAATCCTACGGTGCGGAATGTGGTGGCCTCGAGCAAGAGAACGGAGTGAACCCACCATCCGCGGG
ATTTATCCTGAATAGAGCCCAGCTTGCCAAGCTCTTCGGCGACCTGGTGGCGATAACTCAAAGAGGTGGT
GTCCTCAATGGCCAGCAGTTCGGGAAACTCCTGAGCCAACTTGACTGTTTGCATGGCGCCAGCCTTTCTG
ATCGCCTCGGCAGAAACGTTGGGATTGCGGATAAATCGGTAAGCGCCTTCCTGCGCGGCTTTACTACCCT
CTGATGAGATGGTTATTGATTTACCAGAATATTTTGCCAATTGGGCGGCGACGTTAACCAAGCGGGCAGT
ACGGCGAGGATCACCCAGCGCCGCCGAAGAGAACACAGATTTAGCCCAGTCGGCCGCACGATGAAGAGCA
GAAGTTATCATTCCACCACCCATATGGCTGCCGCGCGGCACCAGGCCGCTGCTGTGATGATGATGATGAT
GGCTGCTGCCCATGGTATATCTCCTTCTTAAAGTTAAACAAAATTATTTCTAGAGGGGAATTGTT
